>Addgene plasmid #98352 | MED9_pLX307 | depositor full sequence | sequence record 180257 | Full Sequence
GGCTCGAGGCCTGCAGGTGCAAAGATGGATAAAGTTTTAAACAGAGAGGAATCTTTGCAGCTAATGGACC
TTCTAGGTCTTGAAAGGAGTGGGAATTGGCTCCGGTGCCCGTCAGTGGGCAGAGCGCACATCGCCCACAG
TCCCCGAGAAGTTGGGGGGAGGGGTCGGCAATTGAACCGGTGCCTAGAGAAGGTGGCGCGGGGTAAACTG
GGAAAGTGATGTCGTGTACTGGCTCCGCCTTTTTCCCGAGGGTGGGGGAGAACCGTATATAAGTGCAGTA
GTCGCCGTGAACGTTCTTTTTCGCAACGGGTTTGCCGCCAGAACACAGGTAAGTGCCGTGTGTGGTTCCC
GCGGGCCTGGCCTCTTTACGGGTTATGGCCCTTGCGTGCCTTGAATTACTTCCACCTGGCTGCAGTACGT
GATTCTTGATCCCGAGCTTCGGGTTGGAAGTGGGTGGGAGAGTTCGAGGCCTTGCGCTTAAGGAGCCCCT
TCGCCTCGTGCTTGAGTTGAGGCCTGGCCTGGGCGCTGGGGCCGCCGCGTGCGAATCTGGTGGCACCTTC
GCGCCTGTCTCGCTGCTTTCGATAAGTCTCTAGCCATTTAAAATTTTTGATGACCTGCTGCGACGCTTTT
TTTCTGGCAAGATAGTCTTGTAAATGCGGGCCAAGATCTGCACACTGGTATTTCGGTTTTTGGGGCCGCG
GGCGGCGACGGGGCCCGTGCGTCCCAGCGCACATGTTCGGCGAGGCGGGGCCTGCGAGCGCGGCCACCGA
GAATCGGACGGGGGTAGTCTCAAGCTGGCCGGCCTGCTCTGGTGCCTGGCCTCGCGCCGCCGTGTATCGC
CCCGCCCTGGGCGGCAAGGCTGGCCCGGTCGGCACCAGTTGCGTGAGCGGAAAGATGGCCGCTTCCCGGC
CCTGCTGCAGGGAGCTCAAAATGGAGGACGCGGCGCTCGGGAGAGCGGGCGGGTGAGTCACCCACACAAA
GGAAAAGGGCCTTTCCGTCCTCAGCCGTCGCTTCATGTGACTCCACGGAGTACCGGGCGCCGTCCAGGCA
CCTCGATTAGTTCTCGAGCTTTTGGAGTACGTCGTCTTTAGGTTGGGGGGAGGGGTTTTATGCGATGGAG
TTTCCCCACACTGAGTGGGTGGAGACTGAAGTTAGGCCAGCTTGGCACTTGATGTAATTCTCCTTGGAAT
TTGCCCTTTTTGAGTTTGGATCTTGGTTCATTCTCAAGCCTCAGACAGTGGTTCAAAGTTTTTTTCTTCC
ATTTCAGGTGTCGTGAGGCTAGCATCGATTGATCAACAAGTTTGTACAAAAAAGTTGGCATGGCCTCTGC
TGGGGTGGCAGCCGGGCGACAGGCGGAGGATGTATTGCCGCCAACGTCCGACCAGCCGCTGCCTGACACC
AAGCCGCTGCCGCCTCCTCAGCCGCCGCCGGTCCCTGCGCCTCAACCGCAGCAGTCGCCGGCGCCACGGC
CTCAGTCACCTGCCCGCGCGAGGGAGGAAGAGAACTACTCCTTTTTACCTTTGGTTCACAACATCATCAA
ATGCATGGACAAGGACAGCCCGGAGGTCCACCAGGACCTGAACGCCCTCAAAAGCAAGTTCCAGGAGATG
CGCAAGCTCATCAGCACCATGCCCGGCATCCACCTGAGCCCCGAACAGCAGCAGCAGCAGCTGCAGAGCC
TCCGGGAGCAAGTCAGGACCAAGAATGAGCTTCTGCAAAAGTACAAGAGCCTCTGCATGTTCGAAATCCC
CAAGGAGAGACCCCCAACTTTCTTGTACAAAGTGGTTGATATCGGTAAGCCTATCCCTAACCCTCTCCTC
GGTCTCGATTCTACGTAGTAATGAACTAGTACCGGTTAAGTCGACAATCAACGCGTTAAGTCGACAATCA
ACCTCTGGATTACAAAATTTGTGAAAGATTGACTGGTATTCTTAACTATGTTGCTCCTTTTACGCTATGT
GGATACGCTGCTTTAATGCCTTTGTATCATGCTATTGCTTCCCGTATGGCTTTCATTTTCTCCTCCTTGT
ATAAATCCTGGTTGCTGTCTCTTTATGAGGAGTTGTGGCCCGTTGTCAGGCAACGTGGCGTGGTGTGCAC
TGTGTTTGCTGACGCAACCCCCACTGGTTGGGGCATTGCCACCACCTGTCAGCTCCTTTCCGGGACTTTC
GCTTTCCCCCTCCCTATTGCCACGGCGGAACTCATCGCCGCCTGCCTTGCCCGCTGCTGGACAGGGGCTC
GGCTGTTGGGCACTGACAATTCCGTGGTGTTGTCGGGGAAATCATCGTCCTTTCCTTGGCTGCTCGCCTG
TGTTGCCACCTGGATTCTGCGCGGGACGTCCTTCTGCTACGTCCCTTCGGCCCTCAATCCAGCGGACCTT
CCTTCCCGCGGCCTGCTGCCGGCTCTGCGGCCTCTTCCGCGTCTTCGCCTTCGCCCTCAGACGAGTCGGA
TCTCCCTTTGGGCCGCCTCCCCGCGTCGACTTTAAGACCAATGACTTACAAGGCAGCTGTAGATCTTAGC
CACTTTTTAAAAGAAAAGGGGGGACTGGAAGGGCTAATTCACTCCCAACGAAGACAAGATCTGCTTTTTG
CTTGTACTGGGTCTCTCTGGTTAGACCAGATCTGAGCCTGGGAGCTCTCTGGCTAACTAGGGAACCCACT
GCTTAAGCCTCAATAAAGCTTGCCTTGAGTGCTTCAAGTAGTGTGTGCCCGTCTGTTGTGTGACTCTGGT
AACTAGAGATCCCTCAGACCCTTTTAGTCAGTGTGGAAAATCTCTAGCAGTACGTATAGTAGTTCATGTC
ATCTTATTATTCAGTATTTATAACTTGCAAAGAAATGAATATCAGAGAGTGAGAGGAACTTGTTTATTGC
AGCTTATAATGGTTACAAATAAAGCAATAGCATCACAAATTTCACAAATAAAGCATTTTTTTCACTGCAT
TCTAGTTGTGGTTTGTCCAAACTCATCAATGTATCTTATCATGTCTGGCTCTAGCTATCCCGCCCCTAAC
TCCGCCCATCCCGCCCCTAACTCCGCCCAGTTCCGCCCATTCTCCGCCCCATGGCTGACTAATTTTTTTT
ATTTATGCAGAGGCCGAGGCCGCCTCGGCCTCTGAGCTATTCCAGAAGTAGTGAGGAGGCTTTTTTGGAG
GCCTAGGGACGTACCCAATTCGCCCTATAGTGAGTCGTATTACGCGCGCTCACTGGCCGTCGTTTTACAA
CGTCGTGACTGGGAAAACCCTGGCGTTACCCAACTTAATCGCCTTGCAGCACATCCCCCTTTCGCCAGCT
GGCGTAATAGCGAAGAGGCCCGCACCGATCGCCCTTCCCAACAGTTGCGCAGCCTGAATGGCGAATGGG
[124 nt withheld, positions 3360-3483]
C
[91 nt withheld, positions 3485-3575]
A
[49 nt withheld, positions 3577-3625]
CCTTTGACGTTGGAGTCCACGTTCTTT
[37 nt withheld, positions 3653-3689]
ACCCTATCTCGGTCTATTCTTTTGATTTATAAGGGATTTTGCCGATTTCGGCCTATTGGTTAAAAAATGA
GCTGATTTAACAAAAATTTAACGCGAATTTTAACAAAATATTAACGCTTACAATTTAGGTGGCACTTTTC
GGGGAAATGTGCGCGGAACCCCTATTTGTTTATTTTTCTAAATACATTCAAATATGTATCCGCTCATGAG
ACAATAACCCTGATAAATGCTTCAATAATATTGAAAAAGGAAGAGTATGAGTATTCAACATTTCCGTGTC
GCCCTTATTCCCTTTTTTGCGGCATTTTGCCTTCCTGTTTTTGCTCACCCAGAAACGCTGGTGAAAGTAA
AAGATGCTGAAGATCAGTTGGGTGCACGAGTGGGTTACATCGAACTGGATCTCAACAGCGGTAAGATCCT
TGAGAGTTTTCGCCCCGAAGAACGTTTTCCAATGATGAGCACTTTTAAAGTTCTGCTATGTGGCGCGGTA
TTATCCCGTATTGACGCCGGGCAAGAGCAACTCGGTCGCCGCATACACTATTCTCAGAATGACTTGGTTG
AGTACTCACCAGTCACAGAAAAGCATCTTACGGATGGCATGACAGTAAGAGAATTATGCAGTGCTGCCAT
AACCATGAGTGATAACACTGCGGCCAACTTACTTCTGACAACGATCGGAGGACCGAAGGAGCTAACCGCT
TTTTTGCACAACATGGGGGATCATGTAACTCGCCTTGATCGTTGGGAACCGGAGCTGAATGAAGCCATAC
CAAACGACGAGCGTGACACCACGATGCCTGTAGCAATGGCAACAACGTTGCGCAAACTATTAACTGGCGA
ACTACTTACTCTAGCTTCCCGGCAACAATTAATAGACTGGATGGAGGCGGATAAAGTTGCAGGACCACTT
CTGCGCTCGGCCCTTCCGGCTGGCTGGTTTATTGCTGATAAATCTGGAGCCGGTGAGCGTGGGTCTCGCG
GTATCATTGCAGCACTGGGGCCAGATGGTAAGCCCTCCCGTATCGTAGTTATCTACACGACGGGGAGTCA
GGCAACTATGGATGAACGAAATAGACAGATCGCTGAGATAGGTGCCTCACTGATTAAGCATTGGTAACTG
TCAGACCAAGTTTACTCATATATACTTTAGATTGATTTAAAACTTCATTTTTAATTTAAAAGGATCTAGG
TGAAGATCCTTTTTGATAATCTCATGACCAAAATCCCTTAACGTGAGTTTTCGTTCCACTGAGCGTCAGA
CCCCGTAGAAAAGATCAAAGGATCTTCTTGAGATCCTTTTTTTCTGCGCGTAATCTGCTGCTTGCAAACA
AAAAAACCACCGCTACCAGCGGTGGTTTGTTTGCCGGATCAAGAGCTACCAACTCTTTTTCCGAAGGTAA
CTGGCTTCAGCAGAGCGCAGATACCAAATACTGTTCTTCTAGTGTAGCCGTAGTTAGGCCACCACTTCAA
GAACTCTGTAGCACCGCCTACATACCTCGCTCTGCTAATCCTGTTACCAGTGGCTGCTGCCAGTGGCGAT
AAGTCGTGTCTTACCGGGTTGGACTCAAGACGATAGTTACCGGATAAGGCGCAGCGGTCGGGCTGAACGG
GGGGTTCGTGCACACAGCCCAGCTTGGAGCGAACGACCTACACCGAACTGAGATACCTACAGCGTGAGCT
ATGAGAAAGCGCCACGCTTCCCGAAGGGAGAAAGGCGGACAGGTATCCGGTAAGCGGCAGGGTCGGAACA
GGAGAGCGCACGAGGGAGCTTCCAGGGGGAAACGCCTGGTATCTTTATAGTCCTGTCGGGTTTCGCCACC
TCTGACTTGAGCGTCGATTTTTGTGATGCTCGTCAGGGGGGCGGAGCCTATGGAAAAACGCCAGCAACGC
GGCCTTTTTACGGTTCCTGGCCTTTTGCTGGCCTTTTGCTCACATGTTCTTTCCTGCGTTATCCCCTGAT
TCTGTGGATAACCGTATTACCGCCTTTGAGTGAGCTGATACCGCTCGCCGCAGCCGAACGACCGAGCGCA
GCGAGTCAGTGAGCGAGGAAGCGGAAGAGCGCCCAATACGCAAACCGCCTCTCCCCGCGCGTTGGCCGAT
TCATTAATGCAGCTGGCACGACAGGTTTCCCGACTGGAAAGCGGGCAGTGAGCGCAACGCAATTAATGTG
AGTTAGCTCACTCATTAGGCACCCCAGGCTTTACACTTTATGCTTCCGGCTCGTATGTTGTGTGGAATTG
TGAGCGGATAACAATTTCACACAGGAAACAGCTATGACCATGATTACGCCAAGCGCGCAATTAACCCTCA
CTAAAGGGAACAAAAGCTGGAGCTGCAAGCTTAATGTAGTCTTATGCAATACTCTTGTAGTCTTGCAACA
TGGTAACGATGAGTTAGCAACATGCCTTACAAGGAGAGAAAAAGCACCGTGCATGCCGATTGGTGGAAGT
AAGGTGGTACGATCGTGCCTTATTAGGAAGGCAACAGACGGGTCTGACATGGATTGGACGAACCACTGAA
TTGCCGCATTGCAGAGATATTGTATTTAAGTGCCTAGCTCGATACATAAACGGGTCTCTCTGGTTAGACC
AGATCTGAGCCTGGGAGCTCTCTGGCTAACTAGGGAACCCACTGCTTAAGCCTCAATAAAGCTTGCCTTG
AGTGCTTCAAGTAGTGTGTGCCCGTCTGTTGTGTGACTCTGGTAACTAGAGATCCCTCAGACCCTTTTAG
TCAGTGTGGAAAATCTCTAGCAGTGGCGCCCGAACAGGGACTTGAAAGCGAAAGGGAAACCAGAGGAGCT
CTCTCGACGCAGGACTCGGCTTGCTGAAGCGCGCACGGCAAGAGGCGAGGGGCGGCGACTGGTGAGTACG
CCAAAAATTTTGACTAGCGGAGGCTAGAAGGAGAGAGATGGGTGCGAGAGCGTCAGTATTAAGCGGGGGA
GAATTAGATCGCGATGGGAAAAAATTCGGTTAAGGCCAGGGGGAAAGAAAAAATATAAATTAAAACATAT
AGTATGGGCAAGCAGGGAGCTAGAACGATTCGCAGTTAATCCTGGCCTGTTAGAAACATCAGAAGGCTGT
AGACAAATACTGGGACAGCTACAACCATCCCTTCAGACAGGATCAGAAGAACTTAGATCATTATATAATA
CAGTAGCAACCCTCTATTGTGTGCATCAAAGGATAGAGATAAAAGACACCAAGGAAGCTTTAGACAAGAT
AGAGGAAGAGCAAAACAAAAGTAAGACCACCGCACAGCAAGCGGCCGCTGATCTTCAGACCTGGAGGAGG
AGATATGAGGGACAATTGGAGAAGTGAATTATATAAATATAAAGTAGTAAAAATTGAACCATTAGGAGTA
GCACCCACCAAGGCAAAGAGAAGAGTGGTGCAGAGAGAAAAAAGAGCAGTGGGAATAGGAGCTTTGTTCC
TTGGGTTCTTGGGAGCAGCAGGAAGCACTATGGGCGCAGCGTCAATGACGCTGACGGTACAGGCCAGACA
ATTATTGTCTGGTATAGTGCAGCAGCAGAACAATTTGCTGAGGGCTATTGAGGCGCAACAGCATCTGTTG
CAACTCACAGTCTGGGGCATCAAGCAGCTCCAGGCAAGAATCCTGGCTGTGGAAAGATACCTAAAGGATC
AACAGCTCCTGGGGATTTGGGGTTGCTCTGGAAAACTCATTTGCACCACTGCTGTGCCTTGGAATGCTAG
TTGGAGTAATAAATCTCTGGAACAGATTTGGAATCACACGACCTGGATGGAGTGGGACAGAGAAATTAAC
AATTACACAAGCTTAATACACTCCTTAATTGAAGAATCGCAAAACCAGCAAGAAAAGAATGAACAAGAAT
TATTGGAATTAGATAAATGGGCAAGTTTGTGGAATTGGTTTAACATAACAAATTGGCTGTGGTATATAAA
ATTATTCATAATGATAGTAGGAGGCTTGGTAGGTTTAAGAATAGTTTTTGCTGTACTTTCTATAGTGAAT
AGAGTTAGGCAGGGATATTCACCATTATCGTTTCAGACCCACCTCCCAACCCCGAGGGGACCCATGCATT
GCATCTCAATTAGTCAGCAACCAGGTGTGGAAAGTCCCCAGGCTCCCCAGCAGGCAGAAGTATGCAAAGC
ATGCGTCTCAATTAGTCAGCAACCATAGTCCCGCCCCTAACTCCGCCCATCCCGCCCCTAACTCCGCCCA
GTTCCGCCCATTCTCCGCCCCATGGCTGACTAATTTTTTTTATTTATGCAGAGGCCGAGGCCGCCTCGGC
CTCTGAGCTATTCCAGAAGTAGTGAGGAGGCTTTTTTGGAGGCCTAGGCTTTTGCAAAAAGCTTTCTAGA
GGTACCACCGGAGCTTACCATGACCGAGTACAAGCCCACGGTGCGCCTCGCCACCCGCGACGACGTCCCC
AGGGCCGTACGCACCCTCGCCGCCGCGTTCGCCGACTACCCCGCCACGCGCCACACCGTCGATCCGGACC
GCCACATCGAGCGGGTCACCGAGCTGCAAGAACTCTTCCTCACGCGCGTCGGGCTCGACATCGGCAAGGT
GTGGGTCGCGGACGACGGCGCCGCCGTGGCGGTCTGGACCACGCCGGAGAGCGTCGAAGCGGGGGCGGTG
TTCGCCGAGATCGGCCCGCGCATGGCCGAGTTGAGCGGTTCCCGGCTGGCCGCGCAGCAACAGATGGAAG
GCCTCCTGGCGCCGCACCGGCCCAAGGAGCCCGCGTGGTTCCTGGCCACCGTCGGCGTCTCGCCCGACCA
CCAGGGCAAGGGTCTGGGCAGCGCCGTCGTGCTCCCCGGAGTGGAGGCGGCCGAGCGCGCCGGGGTGCCC
GCCTTCCTGGAGACCTCCGCGCCCCGCAACCTCCCCTTCTACGAGCGGCTCGGCTTCACCGTCACCGCCG
ACGTCGAGGTGCCCGAAGGACCGCGCACCTGGTGCATGACCCGCAAGCCCGGTGCCAGTTAACGAATTCT
AGATCTTGAGACAAATGGCAGTATTCATCCACAATTTTAAAAGAAAAGGGGGGATTGGGGGGTACAGTGC
AGGGGAAAGAATAGTAGACATAATAGCAACAGACATACAAACTAAAGAATTACAAAAACAAATTACAAAA
ATTCAAAATTTTCGGGTTTATTACAGGGACAGCAGAGATCCACTTTGGCGCC
Features (pLannotate 1.2.2; 33 found; start..end, strand, type, name):
     25..91      +  CDS            small t antigen (fragment): SV40 (simian virus 40) small t antigen
     98..1276    +  promoter       EF-1α promoter: strong constitutive promoter for human elongation factor EF-1α
   1297..1314    +  protein_bind   attB1 (fragment): mutant version of attB; core recombination site for the Gateway® BP reaction BP Clonase™
   1320..1757    +  CDS            MED9: MED9_HUMAN - Also known as MED25. Experimental evidence at protein level: Swiss-Prot protein existence level 1. Component of the Mediator complex, a coactivator involved in the regulated transcription of nearly all RNA polymerase II-dependent genes. Mediator functions as a bridge to convey information from gene- specific regulatory proteins to the basal RNA polymerase II transcription machinery. Mediator is recruited to promoters by direct interactions with regulatory proteins and serves as a scaffold for the assembly of a functional preinitiation complex with RNA polymerase II and the general
   1763..1786    -  protein_bind   attB2: mutant version of attB; recombination site for the Gateway® BP reaction BP Clonase™
   1794..1835    +  CDS            V5 tag: epitope tag from simian virus 5
   1886..2474    +  misc_feature   WPRE: woodchuck hepatitis virus posttranscriptional regulatory element
   2525..2544    +  misc_feature   cPPT/CTS (fragment): central polypurine tract and central termination sequence of HIV-1
   2546..2779    +  LTR            3' LTR (ΔU3): self-inactivating 3' long terminal repeat (LTR) from HIV-1
   2857..2978    +  polyA_signal   SV40 poly(A) signal: SV40 polyadenylation signal
   3018..3153    +  rep_origin     SV40 ori: SV40 origin of replication
   3174..3192    -  promoter       T7 promoter: promoter for bacteriophage T7 RNA polymerase
   3200..3355    +  CDS            lacZα (fragment): LacZα fragment of β-galactosidase; lacZ fragment
   3360..3788    +  rep_origin     f1 ori (sequence partly withheld): f1 bacteriophage origin of replication; arrow indicates direction of (+) strand synthesis
   3841..3945    +  promoter       AmpR promoter: bla
   3946..4806    +  CDS            AmpR: β-lactamase; bla; confers resistance to ampicillin, carbenicillin, and related antibiotics
   4977..5565    +  rep_origin     ori: high-copy-number ColE1/pMB1/pBR322/pUC origin of replication
   5748..5840    +  CDS            lacI (fragment): lac repressor; lacI; The lac repressor binds to the lac operator to inhibit transcription in E. coli. This inhibition can be relieved by adding lactose or isopropyl-β-D-thiogalactopyranoside (IPTG).
   5853..5874    +  protein_bind   CAP binding site: CAP binding activates transcription in the presence of cAMP. E. coli catabolite activator protein
   5889..5919    +  promoter       lac promoter: promoter for the E. coli lac operon
   5927..5943    +  protein_bind   lac operator: The lac repressor binds to the lac operator to inhibit transcription in E. coli. This inhibition can be relieved by adding lactose or isopropyl-β-D-thiogalactopyranoside (IPTG). lac repressor encoded by lacI
   5988..6006    +  promoter       T3 promoter: promoter for bacteriophage T3 RNA polymerase
   6034..6260    +  promoter       RSV promoter: Rous sarcoma virus enhancer/promoter
   6261..6441    +  LTR            5' LTR (truncated): truncated 5' long terminal repeat (LTR) from HIV-1
   6488..6613    +  misc_feature   HIV-1 Ψ: packaging signal of human immunodeficiency virus type 1
   6597..6960    +  CDS            HIV-1 gag (fragment): gag protein from human immunodeficiency virus 1; gag
   7106..7339    +  misc_feature   RRE: The Rev response element (RRE) of HIV-1 allows for Rev-dependent mRNA export from the nucleus to the cytoplasm.
   7716..7742    +  CDS            Rev (fragment): human immunodeficiency virus 1 (HIV-1) Rev protein; rev; enhances nuclear export of unspliced and incompletely spliced viral mRNAs
   7749..7772    +  promoter       SV40 promoter (fragment): SV40 early promoter
   7773..7844    +  promoter       SV40 promoter (fragment): SV40 enhancer and early promoter
   7868..8003    +  rep_origin     SV40 ori: SV40 origin of replication
   8049..8645    +  CDS            PuroR (fragment): puromycin N-acetyltransferase; pac from Streptomyces; confers resistance to puromycin
   8694..8811    +  misc_feature   cPPT/CTS: central polypurine tract and central termination sequence of HIV-1
