>Addgene plasmid #98352 | MED9_pLX307 | addgene full sequence | sequence record 190451 | Addgene NGS Result
GGCTCGAGGCCTGCAGGTGCAAAGATGGATAAAGTTTTAAACAGAGAGGAATCTTTGCAGCTAATGGACC
TTCTAGGTCTTGAAAGGAGTGGGAATTGGCTCCGGTGCCCGTCAGTGGGCAGAGCGCACATCGCCCACAG
TCCCCGAGAAGTTGGGGGGAGGGGTCGGCAATTGAACCGGTGCCTAGAGAAGGTGGCGCGGGGTAAACTG
GGAAAGTGATGTCGTGTACTGGCTCCGCCTTTTTCCCGAGGGTGGGGGAGAACCGTATATAAGTGCAGTA
GTCGCCGTGAACGTTCTTTTTCGCAACGGGTTTGCCGCCAGAACACAGGTAAGTGCCGTGTGTGGTTCCC
GCGGGCCTGGCCTCTTTACGGGTTATGGCCCTTGCGTGCCTTGAATTACTTCCACCTGGCTGCAGTACGT
GATTCTTGATCCCGAGCTTCGGGTTGGAAGTGGGTGGGAGAGTTCGAGGCCTTGCGCTTAAGGAGCCCCT
TCGCCTCGTGCTTGAGTTGAGGCCTGGCCTGGGCGCTGGGGCCGCCGCGTGCGAATCTGGTGGCACCTTC
GCGCCTGTCTCGCTGCTTTCGATAAGTCTCTAGCCATTTAAAATTTTTGATGACCTGCTGCGACGCTTTT
TTTCTGGCAAGATAGTCTTGTAAATGCGGGCCAAGATCTGCACACTGGTATTTCGGTTTTTGGGGCCGCG
GGCGGCGACGGGGCCCGTGCGTCCCAGCGCACATGTTCGGCGAGGCGGGGCCTGCGAGCGCGGCCACCGA
GAATCGGACGGGGGTAGTCTCAAGCTGGCCGGCCTGCTCTGGTGCCTGGCCTCGCGCCGCCGTGTATCGC
CCCGCCCTGGGCGGCAAGGCTGGCCCGGTCGGCACCAGTTGCGTGAGCGGAAAGATGGCCGCTTCCCGGC
CCTGCTGCAGGGAGCTCAAAATGGAGGACGCGGCGCTCGGGAGAGCGGGCGGGTGAGTCACCCACACAAA
GGAAAAGGGCCTTTCCGTCCTCAGCCGTCGCTTCATGTGACTCCACGGAGTACCGGGCGCCGTCCAGGCA
CCTCGATTAGTTCTCGAGCTTTTGGAGTACGTCGTCTTTAGGTTGGGGGGAGGGGTTTTATGCGATGGAG
TTTCCCCACACTGAGTGGGTGGAGACTGAAGTTAGGCCAGCTTGGCACTTGATGTAATTCTCCTTGGAAT
TTGCCCTTTTTGAGTTTGGATCTTGGTTCATTCTCAAGCCTCAGACAGTGGTTCAAAGTTTTTTTCTTCC
ATTTCAGGTGTCGTGAGGCTAGCATCGATTGATCAACAAGTTTGTACAAAAAAGTTGGCATGGCCTCTGC
TGGGGTGGCAGCCGGGCGACAGGCGGAGGATGTATTGCCGCCAACGTCCGACCAGCCGCTGCCTGACACC
AAGCCGCTGCCGCCTCCTCAGCCGCCGCCGGTCCCTGCGCCTCAACCGCAGCAGTCGCCGGCGCCACGGC
CTCAGTCACCTGCCCGCGCGAGGGAGGAAGAGAACTACTCCTTTTTACCTTTGGTTCACAACATCATCAA
ATGCATGGACAAGGACAGCCCGGAGGTCCACCAGGACCTGAACGCCCTCAAAAGCAAGTTCCAGGAGATG
CGCAAGCTCATCAGCACCATGCCCGGCATCCACCTGAGCCCCGAACAGCAGCAGCAGCAGCTGCAGAGCC
TCCGGGAGCAAGTCAGGACCAAGAATGAGCTTCTGCAAAAGTACAAGAGCCTCTGCATGTTCGAAATCCC
CAAGGAGAGACCCCCAACTTTCTTGTACAAAGTGGTTGATATCGGTAAGCCTATCCCTAACCCTCTCCTC
GGTCTCGATTCTACGTAGTAATGAACTAGTCCGTAACTTGAAAGTATTTCGATTTCTTGGCTTTATATAT
CTTGTGGAAAGGACGATACTAAAACCCTTCCTCGGAACCGACGCGTTAAGTCGACAATCAACCTCTGGAT
TACAAAATTTGTGAAAGATTGACTGGTATTCTTAACTATGTTGCTCCTTTTACGCTATGTGGATACGCTG
CTTTAATGCCTTTGTATCATGCTATTGCTTCCCGTATGGCTTTCATTTTCTCCTCCTTGTATAAATCCTG
GTTGCTGTCTCTTTATGAGGAGTTGTGGCCCGTTGTCAGGCAACGTGGCGTGGTGTGCACTGTGTTTGCT
GACGCAACCCCCACTGGTTGGGGCATTGCCACCACCTGTCAGCTCCTTTCCGGGACTTTCGCTTTCCCCC
TCCCTATTGCCACGGCGGAACTCATCGCCGCCTGCCTTGCCCGCTGCTGGACAGGGGCTCGGCTGTTGGG
CACTGACAATTCCGTGGTGTTGTCGGGGAAATCATCGTCCTTTCCTTGGCTGCTCGCCTGTGTTGCCACC
TGGATTCTGCGCGGGACGTCCTTCTGCTACGTCCCTTCGGCCCTCAATCCAGCGGACCTTCCTTCCCGCG
GCCTGCTGCCGGCTCTGCGGCCTCTTCCGCGTCTTCGCCTTCGCCCTCAGACGAGTCGGATCTCCCTTTG
GGCCGCCTCCCCGCGTCGACTTTAAGACCAATGACTTACAAGGCAGCTGTAGATCTTAGCCACTTTTTAA
AAGAAAAGGGGGGACTGGAAGGGCTAATTCACTCCCAACGAAGACAAGATCTGCTTTTTGCTTGTACTGG
GTCTCTCTGGTTAGACCAGATCTGAGCCTGGGAGCTCTCTGGCTAACTAGGGAACCCACTGCTTAAGCCT
CAATAAAGCTTGCCTTGAGTGCTTCAAGTAGTGTGTGCCCGTCTGTTGTGTGACTCTGGTAACTAGAGAT
CCCTCAGACCCTTTTAGTCAGTGTGGAAAATCTCTAGCAGTACGTATAGTAGTTCATGTCATCTTATTAT
TCAGTATTTATAACTTGCAAAGAAATGAATATCAGAGAGTGAGAGGAACTTGTTTATTGCAGCTTATAAT
GGTTACAAATAAAGCAATAGCATCACAAATTTCACAAATAAAGCATTTTTTTCACTGCATTCTAGTTGTG
GTTTGTCCAAACTCATCAATGTATCTTATCATGTCTGGCTCTAGCTATCCCGCCCCTAACTCCGCCCATC
CCGCCCCTAACTCCGCCCAGTTCCGCCCATTCTCCGCCCCATGGCTGACTAATTTTTTTTATTTATGCAG
AGGCCGAGGCCGCCTCGGCCTCTGAGCTATTCCAGAAGTAGTGAGGAGGCTTTTTTGGAGGCCTAGGGAC
GTACCCAATTCGCCCTATAGTGAGTCGTATTACGCGCGCTCACTGGCCGTCGTTTTACAACGTCGTGACT
GGGAAAACCCTGGCGTTACCCAACTTAATCGCCTTGCAGCACATCCCCCTTTCGCCAGCTGGCGTAATAG
CGAAGAGGCCCGCACCGATCGCCCTTCCCAACAGTTGCGCAGCCTGAATGGCGAATGGG
[124 nt withheld, positions 3420-3543]
C
[91 nt withheld, positions 3545-3635]
A
[49 nt withheld, positions 3637-3685]
CCTTTGACGTTGGAGTCCACGTTCTTT
[37 nt withheld, positions 3713-3749]
ACCCTATCTCGGTCTATTCTTTTGATTTATAAGGGATTTTGCCGATTTCGGCCTATTGGTTAAAAAATGA
GCTGATTTAACAAAAATTTAACGCGAATTTTAACAAAATATTAACGCTTACAATTTAGGTGGCACTTTTC
GGGGAAATGTGCGCGGAACCCCTATTTGTTTATTTTTCTAAATACATTCAAATATGTATCCGCTCATGAG
ACAATAACCCTGATAAATGCTTCAATAATATTGAAAAAGGAAGAGTATGAGTATTCAACATTTCCGTGTC
GCCCTTATTCCCTTTTTTGCGGCATTTTGCCTTCCTGTTTTTGCTCACCCAGAAACGCTGGTGAAAGTAA
AAGATGCTGAAGATCAGTTGGGTGCACGAGTGGGTTACATCGAACTGGATCTCAACAGCGGTAAGATCCT
TGAGAGTTTTCGCCCCGAAGAACGTTTTCCAATGATGAGCACTTTTAAAGTTCTGCTATGTGGCGCGGTA
TTATCCCGTATTGACGCCGGGCAAGAGCAACTCGGTCGCCGCATACACTATTCTCAGAATGACTTGGTTG
AGTACTCACCAGTCACAGAAAAGCATCTTACGGATGGCATGACAGTAAGAGAATTATGCAGTGCTGCCAT
AACCATGAGTGATAACACTGCGGCCAACTTACTTCTGACAACGATCGGAGGACCGAAGGAGCTAACCGCT
TTTTTGCACAACATGGGGGATCATGTAACTCGCCTTGATCGTTGGGAACCGGAGCTGAATGAAGCCATAC
CAAACGACGAGCGTGACACCACGATGCCTGTAGCAATGGCAACAACGTTGCGCAAACTATTAACTGGCGA
ACTACTTACTCTAGCTTCCCGGCAACAATTAATAGACTGGATGGAGGCGGATAAAGTTGCAGGACCACTT
CTGCGCTCGGCCCTTCCGGCTGGCTGGTTTATTGCTGATAAATCTGGAGCCGGTGAGCGTGGGTCTCGCG
GTATCATTGCAGCACTGGGGCCAGATGGTAAGCCCTCCCGTATCGTAGTTATCTACACGACGGGGAGTCA
GGCAACTATGGATGAACGAAATAGACAGATCGCTGAGATAGGTGCCTCACTGATTAAGCATTGGTAACTG
TCAGACCAAGTTTACTCATATATACTTTAGATTGATTTAAAACTTCATTTTTAATTTAAAAGGATCTAGG
TGAAGATCCTTTTTGATAATCTCATGACCAAAATCCCTTAACGTGAGTTTTCGTTCCACTGAGCGTCAGA
CCCCGTAGAAAAGATCAAAGGATCTTCTTGAGATCCTTTTTTTCTGCGCGTAATCTGCTGCTTGCAAACA
AAAAAACCACCGCTACCAGCGGTGGTTTGTTTGCCGGATCAAGAGCTACCAACTCTTTTTCCGAAGGTAA
CTGGCTTCAGCAGAGCGCAGATACCAAATACTGTTCTTCTAGTGTAGCCGTAGTTAGGCCACCACTTCAA
GAACTCTGTAGCACCGCCTACATACCTCGCTCTGCTAATCCTGTTACCAGTGGCTGCTGCCAGTGGCGAT
AAGTCGTGTCTTACCGGGTTGGACTCAAGACGATAGTTACCGGATAAGGCGCAGCGGTCGGGCTGAACGG
GGGGTTCGTGCACACAGCCCAGCTTGGAGCGAACGACCTACACCGAACTGAGATACCTACAGCGTGAGCT
ATGAGAAAGCGCCACGCTTCCCGAAGGGAGAAAGGCGGACAGGTATCCGGTAAGCGGCAGGGTCGGAACA
GGAGAGCGCACGAGGGAGCTTCCAGGGGGAAACGCCTGGTATCTTTATAGTCCTGTCGGGTTTCGCCACC
TCTGACTTGAGCGTCGATTTTTGTGATGCTCGTCAGGGGGGCGGAGCCTATGGAAAAACGCCAGCAACGC
GGCCTTTTTACGGTTCCTGGCCTTTTGCTGGCCTTTTGCTCACATGTTCTTTCCTGCGTTATCCCCTGAT
TCTGTGGATAACCGTATTACCGCCTTTGAGTGAGCTGATACCGCTCGCCGCAGCCGAACGACCGAGCGCA
GCGAGTCAGTGAGCGAGGAAGCGGAAGAGCGCCCAATACGCAAACCGCCTCTCCCCGCGCGTTGGCCGAT
TCATTAATGCAGCTGGCACGACAGGTTTCCCGACTGGAAAGCGGGCAGTGAGCGCAACGCAATTAATGTG
AGTTAGCTCACTCATTAGGCACCCCAGGCTTTACACTTTATGCTTCCGGCTCGTATGTTGTGTGGAATTG
TGAGCGGATAACAATTTCACACAGGAAACAGCTATGACCATGATTACGCCAAGCGCGCAATTAACCCTCA
CTAAAGGGAACAAAAGCTGGAGCTGCAAGCTTAATGTAGTCTTATGCAATACTCTTGTAGTCTTGCAACA
TGGTAACGATGAGTTAGCAACATGCCTTACAAGGAGAGAAAAAGCACCGTGCATGCCGATTGGTGGAAGT
AAGGTGGTACGATCGTGCCTTATTAGGAAGGCAACAGACGGGTCTGACATGGATTGGACGAACCACTGAA
TTGCCGCATTGCAGAGATATTGTATTTAAGTGCCTAGCTCGATACATAAACGGGTCTCTCTGGTTAGACC
AGATCTGAGCCTGGGAGCTCTCTGGCTAACTAGGGAACCCACTGCTTAAGCCTCAATAAAGCTTGCCTTG
AGTGCTTCAAGTAGTGTGTGCCCGTCTGTTGTGTGACTCTGGTAACTAGAGATCCCTCAGACCCTTTTAG
TCAGTGTGGAAAATCTCTAGCAGTGGCGCCCGAACAGGGACTTGAAAGCGAAAGGGAAACCAGAGGAGCT
CTCTCGACGCAGGACTCGGCTTGCTGAAGCGCGCACGGCAAGAGGCGAGGGGCGGCGACTGGTGAGTACG
CCAAAAATTTTGACTAGCGGAGGCTAGAAGGAGAGAGATGGGTGCGAGAGCGTCAGTATTAAGCGGGGGA
GAATTAGATCGCGATGGGAAAAAATTCGGTTAAGGCCAGGGGGAAAGAAAAAATATAAATTAAAACATAT
AGTATGGGCAAGCAGGGAGCTAGAACGATTCGCAGTTAATCCTGGCCTGTTAGAAACATCAGAAGGCTGT
AGACAAATACTGGGACAGCTACAACCATCCCTTCAGACAGGATCAGAAGAACTTAGATCATTATATAATA
CAGTAGCAACCCTCTATTGTGTGCATCAAAGGATAGAGATAAAAGACACCAAGGAAGCTTTAGACAAGAT
AGAGGAAGAGCAAAACAAAAGTAAGACCACCGCACAGCAAGCGGCCGCTGATCTTCAGACCTGGAGGAGG
AGATATGAGGGACAATTGGAGAAGTGAATTATATAAATATAAAGTAGTAAAAATTGAACCATTAGGAGTA
GCACCCACCAAGGCAAAGAGAAGAGTGGTGCAGAGAGAAAAAAGAGCAGTGGGAATAGGAGCTTTGTTCC
TTGGGTTCTTGGGAGCAGCAGGAAGCACTATGGGCGCAGCGTCAATGACGCTGACGGTACAGGCCAGACA
ATTATTGTCTGGTATAGTGCAGCAGCAGAACAATTTGCTGAGGGCTATTGAGGCGCAACAGCATCTGTTG
CAACTCACAGTCTGGGGCATCAAGCAGCTCCAGGCAAGAATCCTGGCTGTGGAAAGATACCTAAAGGATC
AACAGCTCCTGGGGATTTGGGGTTGCTCTGGAAAACTCATTTGCACCACTGCTGTGCCTTGGAATGCTAG
TTGGAGTAATAAATCTCTGGAACAGATTTGGAATCACACGACCTGGATGGAGTGGGACAGAGAAATTAAC
AATTACACAAGCTTAATACACTCCTTAATTGAAGAATCGCAAAACCAGCAAGAAAAGAATGAACAAGAAT
TATTGGAATTAGATAAATGGGCAAGTTTGTGGAATTGGTTTAACATAACAAATTGGCTGTGGTATATAAA
ATTATTCATAATGATAGTAGGAGGCTTGGTAGGTTTAAGAATAGTTTTTGCTGTACTTTCTATAGTGAAT
AGAGTTAGGCAGGGATATTCACCATTATCGTTTCAGACCCACCTCCCAACCCCGAGGGGACCCATGCATT
GCATCTCAATTAGTCAGCAACCAGGTGTGGAAAGTCCCCAGGCTCCCCAGCAGGCAGAAGTATGCAAAGC
ATGCGTCTCAATTAGTCAGCAACCATAGTCCCGCCCCTAACTCCGCCCATCCCGCCCCTAACTCCGCCCA
GTTCCGCCCATTCTCCGCCCCATGGCTGACTAATTTTTTTTATTTATGCAGAGGCCGAGGCCGCCTCGGC
CTCTGAGCTATTCCAGAAGTAGTGAGGAGGCTTTTTTGGAGGCCTAGGCTTTTGCAAAAAGCTTTCTAGA
GGTACCACCGGAGCTTACCATGACCGAGTACAAGCCCACGGTGCGCCTCGCCACCCGCGACGACGTCCCC
AGGGCCGTACGCACCCTCGCCGCCGCGTTCGCCGACTACCCCGCCACGCGCCACACCGTCGATCCGGACC
GCCACATCGAGCGGGTCACCGAGCTGCAAGAACTCTTCCTCACGCGCGTCGGGCTCGACATCGGCAAGGT
GTGGGTCGCGGACGACGGCGCCGCCGTGGCGGTCTGGACCACGCCGGAGAGCGTCGAAGCGGGGGCGGTG
TTCGCCGAGATCGGCCCGCGCATGGCCGAGTTGAGCGGTTCCCGGCTGGCCGCGCAGCAACAGATGGAAG
GCCTCCTGGCGCCGCACCGGCCCAAGGAGCCCGCGTGGTTCCTGGCCACCGTCGGCGTCTCGCCCGACCA
CCAGGGCAAGGGTCTGGGCAGCGCCGTCGTGCTCCCCGGAGTGGAGGCGGCCGAGCGCGCCGGGGTGCCC
GCCTTCCTGGAGACCTCCGCGCCCCGCAACCTCCCCTTCTACGAGCGGCTCGGCTTCACCGTCACCGCCG
ACGTCGAGGTGCCCGAAGGACCGCGCACCTGGTGCATGACCCGCAAGCCCGGTGCCAGTTAACGAATTCT
AGATCTTGAGACAAATGGCAGTATTCATCCACAATTTTAAAAGAAAAGGGGGGATTGGGGGGTACAGTGC
AGGGGAAAGAATAGTAGACATAATAGCAACAGACATACAAACTAAAGAATTACAAAAACAAATTACAAAA
ATTCAAAATTTTCGGGTTTATTACAGGGACAGCAGAGATCCACTTTGGCGCC
Features (pLannotate 1.2.2; 34 found; start..end, strand, type, name):
     25..91      +  CDS            small t antigen (fragment): SV40 (simian virus 40) small t antigen
     98..1276    +  promoter       EF-1α promoter: strong constitutive promoter for human elongation factor EF-1α
   1297..1314    +  protein_bind   attB1 (fragment): mutant version of attB; core recombination site for the Gateway® BP reaction BP Clonase™
   1320..1757    +  CDS            MED9: MED9_HUMAN - Also known as MED25. Experimental evidence at protein level: Swiss-Prot protein existence level 1. Component of the Mediator complex, a coactivator involved in the regulated transcription of nearly all RNA polymerase II-dependent genes. Mediator functions as a bridge to convey information from gene- specific regulatory proteins to the basal RNA polymerase II transcription machinery. Mediator is recruited to promoters by direct interactions with regulatory proteins and serves as a scaffold for the assembly of a functional preinitiation complex with RNA polymerase II and the general
   1763..1786    -  protein_bind   attB2: mutant version of attB; recombination site for the Gateway® BP reaction BP Clonase™
   1794..1835    +  CDS            V5 tag: epitope tag from simian virus 5
   1851..1904    +  promoter       U6 promoter (fragment): RNA polymerase III promoter for human U6 snRNA
   1946..2534    +  misc_feature   WPRE: woodchuck hepatitis virus posttranscriptional regulatory element
   2585..2604    +  misc_feature   cPPT/CTS (fragment): central polypurine tract and central termination sequence of HIV-1
   2606..2839    +  LTR            3' LTR (ΔU3): self-inactivating 3' long terminal repeat (LTR) from HIV-1
   2917..3038    +  polyA_signal   SV40 poly(A) signal: SV40 polyadenylation signal
   3078..3213    +  rep_origin     SV40 ori: SV40 origin of replication
   3234..3252    -  promoter       T7 promoter: promoter for bacteriophage T7 RNA polymerase
   3260..3415    +  CDS            lacZα (fragment): LacZα fragment of β-galactosidase; lacZ fragment
   3420..3848    +  rep_origin     f1 ori (sequence partly withheld): f1 bacteriophage origin of replication; arrow indicates direction of (+) strand synthesis
   3901..4005    +  promoter       AmpR promoter: bla
   4006..4866    +  CDS            AmpR: β-lactamase; bla; confers resistance to ampicillin, carbenicillin, and related antibiotics
   5037..5625    +  rep_origin     ori: high-copy-number ColE1/pMB1/pBR322/pUC origin of replication
   5808..5900    +  CDS            lacI (fragment): lac repressor; lacI; The lac repressor binds to the lac operator to inhibit transcription in E. coli. This inhibition can be relieved by adding lactose or isopropyl-β-D-thiogalactopyranoside (IPTG).
   5913..5934    +  protein_bind   CAP binding site: CAP binding activates transcription in the presence of cAMP. E. coli catabolite activator protein
   5949..5979    +  promoter       lac promoter: promoter for the E. coli lac operon
   5987..6003    +  protein_bind   lac operator: The lac repressor binds to the lac operator to inhibit transcription in E. coli. This inhibition can be relieved by adding lactose or isopropyl-β-D-thiogalactopyranoside (IPTG). lac repressor encoded by lacI
   6048..6066    +  promoter       T3 promoter: promoter for bacteriophage T3 RNA polymerase
   6094..6320    +  promoter       RSV promoter: Rous sarcoma virus enhancer/promoter
   6321..6501    +  LTR            5' LTR (truncated): truncated 5' long terminal repeat (LTR) from HIV-1
   6548..6673    +  misc_feature   HIV-1 Ψ: packaging signal of human immunodeficiency virus type 1
   6657..7020    +  CDS            HIV-1 gag (fragment): gag protein from human immunodeficiency virus 1; gag
   7166..7399    +  misc_feature   RRE: The Rev response element (RRE) of HIV-1 allows for Rev-dependent mRNA export from the nucleus to the cytoplasm.
   7776..7802    +  CDS            Rev (fragment): human immunodeficiency virus 1 (HIV-1) Rev protein; rev; enhances nuclear export of unspliced and incompletely spliced viral mRNAs
   7809..7832    +  promoter       SV40 promoter (fragment): SV40 early promoter
   7833..7904    +  promoter       SV40 promoter (fragment): SV40 enhancer and early promoter
   7928..8063    +  rep_origin     SV40 ori: SV40 origin of replication
   8109..8705    +  CDS            PuroR (fragment): puromycin N-acetyltransferase; pac from Streptomyces; confers resistance to puromycin
   8754..8871    +  misc_feature   cPPT/CTS: central polypurine tract and central termination sequence of HIV-1
