[The description below was written by a language model from this plasmid's Addgene catalogue record and pLannotate feature annotations shown in this document.]
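Description:
MED9_pLX307 is a lentiviral mammalian expression plasmid that carries the human MED9 open reading frame in the pLX307 Gateway destination backbone. It is maintained in E. coli through a high-copy ColE1/pUC-type origin and selected with ampicillin via the β-lactamase gene. An f1 origin and remnants of a lac/lacZα cloning region are also annotated in the bacterial portion.

The transfer cassette has a third-generation, self-inactivating layout. An RSV promoter drives a truncated HIV-1 5' LTR, followed by the Ψ packaging signal with a partial gag sequence, the Rev response element for Rev-dependent nuclear export of the genomic RNA, and a cPPT/CTS. The cassette ends in a ΔU3 3' LTR, which leaves the integrated provirus without LTR promoter activity.

Two expression units sit within the viral genome. An SV40 early promoter drives puromycin N-acetyltransferase for selection of transduced cells. Downstream, the EF-1α promoter (written "E1Fa" in the catalogue entry) drives MED9. MED9 is flanked by attB1 and attB2 sites left by Gateway recombination and is followed by a backbone-encoded C-terminal V5 epitope tag for detection. A WPRE after the tag enhances transcript expression.

MED9 encodes a subunit of the Mediator complex, which bridges gene-specific regulators and the RNA polymerase II machinery. The construct is intended for stable, constitutive expression of V5-tagged MED9 in mammalian cells.

The two sequence records are essentially concordant. The sequencing-derived record is 60 nt longer than the depositor's and shows an extra short U6 promoter fragment between the V5 tag and the WPRE.
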