Addgene plasmid #98352: MED9_pLX307
Purpose: Lentiviral expression of MED9
Depositing lab: William Hahn & Sefi Rosenbluh. Depositing organization: Monash University. Publication: Genetic and Proteomic Interrogation of Lower Confidence Candidate Genes Reveals Signaling Networks in beta-Catenin-Active Cancers. Rosenbluh J, Mercer J, Shrestha Y, Oliver R, Tamayo P, Doench JG, Tirosh I, Piccioni F, Hartenian E, Horn H, Fagbami L, Root DE, Jaffe J, Lage K, Boehm JS, Hahn WC. Cell Syst. 2016 Sep 28;3(3):302-316.e4. doi: 10.1016/j.cels.2016.09.001. PubMed 27684187.
Backbone
  Vector backbone: pLX307
  Backbone manufacturer: David Root (Addgene plasmid # 41392)
  Vector type: Mammalian Expression, Lentiviral
  Selectable markers: Puromycin
Growth in bacteria
  Bacterial resistance: Ampicillin, 100 μg/mL
  Growth temperature: 37°C
  Growth strain: NEB Stable
  Copy number: High Copy
Gene/Insert
  Gene/Insert name: MED9
  Species: H. sapiens (human)
  Entrez Gene: MED9 (a.k.a. MED25)
  Promoter: E1Fa
  Tag / fusion protein: V5 (C terminal on backbone)
  Cloning method: Gateway Cloning
  Sequencing primers: 5′ TTCTTCCATTTCAGGTGTCGTGAG; 3′ GTGGATACGCTGCTTTAATGCCTT
Terms and licenses: Academic/Nonprofit Terms; Industry Terms: Not Available to Industry
How to cite: MED9_pLX307 was a gift from William Hahn & Sefi Rosenbluh (Addgene plasmid # 98352 ; http://n2t.net/addgene:98352 ; RRID:Addgene_98352)
